Addgene plasmid #31186: pEVOL-pAzF
Purpose: tRNA synthetase/tRNA pair for the in vivo incorporation of a photocrosslinker, p-azido-l-phenylalanine, into proteins in E coli response to the amber codon, TAG
Depositing lab: Peter Schultz. Depositing organization: Scripps California (The Scripps Research Institute). Publication: Addition of p-azido-L-phenylalanine to the genetic code of Escherichia coli. Chin JW, Santoro SW, Martin AB, King DS, Wang L, Schultz PG. J Am Chem Soc. 2002 Aug 7;124(31):9026-7. 10.1021/ja027007w PubMed 12148987.
Backbone
  Vector backbone: p15A
  Backbone size w/o insert (bp): 5000
  Vector type: Bacterial Expression
Growth in bacteria
  Bacterial resistance: Chloramphenicol
  Growth temperature: 37°C
  Growth strain: DH5alpha
  Growth instructions: Any strain for growth, 37 oC, LB/2XYT media
  Copy number: High Copy
Gene/Insert
  Gene/Insert name: M.j. p-azidohenylalanine RS (2 copies +tRNA) (alt name: pEVOL-pAz)
  Species: M.jannaschii
  Insert size (bp): 1000
  Mutation: Y32T, E107N, D158P, I159L, L162Q, D286R
  Cloning method: Restriction Enzyme; 5′ cloning site BglII (not destroyed); 3′ cloning site SalI (not destroyed)
  Sequencing primers: 5′ ATTAGCGGATCCTACCTGACGCTTTTTATCGCAACTCTCTACTGTTTCTCCATACCCGTTTTTT
Terms and licenses: Academic/Nonprofit Terms; Industry Terms: Not Available to Industry
How to cite: pEVOL-pAzF was a gift from Peter Schultz (Addgene plasmid # 31186 ; http://n2t.net/addgene:31186 ; RRID:Addgene_31186)
