[The description below was written by a language model from this plasmid's Addgene catalogue record and pLannotate feature annotations shown in this document.]
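Description:
pEVOL-pAzF is a bacterial expression plasmid that supplies an orthogonal aminoacyl-tRNA synthetase/tRNA pair for genetic code expansion in E. coli. With it, the photocrosslinking amino acid p-azido-L-phenylalanine can be incorporated site-specifically into proteins in response to the amber stop codon TAG. It replicates from a p15A origin and is selected with chloramphenicol through a cat promoter-driven chloramphenicol acetyltransferase gene. The p15A origin is compatible with ColE1-type plasmids, so the vector can coexist with a separate plasmid encoding the target protein that carries the TAG codon. The catalogue lists it as high copy, although p15A is generally considered a medium-copy origin.

The payload is derived from the Methanocaldococcus jannaschii tyrosyl-tRNA synthetase, carrying the substitutions Y32T, E107N, D158P, I159L, L162Q and D286R, which the record associates with the p-azidophenylalanine-specific enzyme. The feature table shows two copies of this synthetase gene. One lies directly downstream of the araBAD promoter, with the divergently transcribed araC regulator alongside, so its expression is inducible with L-arabinose; it is followed by rrnB-derived sequence including a T1 terminator fragment. The second copy sits further downstream, and no promoter for it is annotated in the table. A single tRNA gene follows, presumably the cognate amber suppressor tRNA, again without an annotated promoter. Short matches to a His-tag-containing composite tag, IS1, the RSF origin and the tet promoter are fragments and are probably backbone remnants or incidental hits. The sequenced record is 6,125 nt. The plasmid is typically used to produce proteins bearing an aryl azide side chain for photocrosslinking studies.
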