Features (pLannotate 1.2.2; 14 found; start..end, strand, type, name):
    585..602     +  CDS            capTEV™ (fragment): composite tag for in vivo biotinylation, TEV protease cleavage, and 6xHis tagging
    709..824     +  ncRNA          5S rRNA: Accession: RF00001 - 5S ribosomal RNA
    828..865     +  terminator     rrnB T1 terminator (fragment): transcription terminator T1 from the E. coli rrnB gene
   1002..1919    +  CDS            tyrS: SYY_METJA - Experimental evidence at protein level: Swiss-Prot protein existence level 1. Catalyzes the attachment of tyrosine to tRNA(Tyr) in a two- step reaction: tyrosine is first activated by ATP to form Tyr-AMP and then transferred to the acceptor end of tRNA(Tyr). From Methanocaldococcus jannaschii (strain ATCC 43067 / DSM 2661 / JAL-1 / JCM 10045 / NBRC 100440) (Methanococcus jannaschii).
   2344..2417    +  ncRNA          tRNA: Accession: RF00005 - tRNA
   2578..3237    -  CDS            CmR: chloramphenicol acetyltransferase; cat; confers resistance to chloramphenicol
   3238..3340    -  promoter       cat promoter: promoter of the E. coli cat gene encoding chloramphenicol acetyltransferase
   3461..3604    +  mobile_element IS1 (fragment): prokaryotic transposable element IS1
   3723..3778    -  rep_origin     RSF ori (fragment): Plasmids containing the RSF 1030 origin of replication can be propagated in E. coli cells that contain additional plasmids with compatible origins.
   3866..4411    -  rep_origin     p15A ori: Plasmids containing the medium-copy-number p15A origin of replication can be propagated in E. coli cells that contain a second plasmid with the ColE1 origin.
   4523..4547    +  promoter       tet promoter (fragment): E. coli promoter for tetracycline efflux protein gene
   4557..5435    -  CDS            araC: L-arabinose regulatory protein; araC
   5462..5746    +  promoter       araBAD promoter: araBAD; promoter of the L-arabinose operon of E. coli; the araC regulatory gene is transcribed in the opposite direction (Guzman et al., 1995)
   5783..575     +  CDS            tyrS (across the origin): SYY_METJA - Experimental evidence at protein level: Swiss-Prot protein existence level 1. Catalyzes the attachment of tyrosine to tRNA(Tyr) in a two- step reaction: tyrosine is first activated by ATP to form Tyr-AMP and then transferred to the acceptor end of tRNA(Tyr). From Methanocaldococcus jannaschii (strain ATCC 43067 / DSM 2661 / JAL-1 / JCM 10045 / NBRC 100440) (Methanococcus jannaschii).
>Addgene plasmid #31186 | pEVOL-pAzF | addgene full sequence | sequence record 334781 | Addgene NGS Result
CGTTGAATGTGTACCGTCTGGCGCTGAAAACCACGCTGAAACGCGCCCGTCGTTCCATGGAGCTGATTGC
GCGCGAGGATGAGAATCCAAAAGTTGCTGAGGTTATTTACCCTATTATGCAAGTTAATCCGTTGCACTAC
CAGGGTGTTGATGTTGCCGTCGGTGGTATGGAGCAACGCAAAATTCACATGCTGGCACGTGAACTGCTGC
CGAAAAAGGTTGTCTGTATTCATAATCCGGTCCTGACCGGCCTGGATGGCGAGGGTAAAATGAGCAGCAG
CAAGGGTAACTTTATTGCAGTTGACGATAGCCCGGAAGAAATCCGTGCGAAGATCAAGAAAGCGTACTGC
CCGGCAGGCGTGGTTGAGGGTAACCCGATCATGGAAATCGCCAAGTATTTTCTGGAATACCCACTGACGA
TTAAGCGCCCGGAGAAATTTGGCGGCGACCTGACCGTCAACAGCTACGAGGAGCTGGAAAGCTTGTTTAA
GAACAAAGAACTGCATCCGATGCGCCTGAAAAACGCCGTGGCGGAAGAGCTGATTAAGATTCTGGAACCA
ATTCGCAAACGTCTGTAAGTCGACCATCATCATCATCATCATTGAGTTTAAACGGTCTCCAGCTTGGCTG
TTTTGGCGGATGAGAGAAGATTTTCAGCCTGATACAGATTAAATCAGAACGCAGAAGCGGTCTGATAAAA
CAGAATTTGCCTGGCGGCAGTAGCGCGGTGGTCCCACCTGACCCCATGCCGAACTCAGAAGTGAAACGCC
GTAGCGCCGATGGTAGTGTGGGGTCTCCCCATGCGAGAGTAGGGAACTGCCAGGCATCAAATAAAACGAA
AGGCTCAGTCGAAAGACTGGGCCTTGTTTGTGAGCTCCCGGTCATCAATCATCCCCATAATCCTTGTTAG
ATTATCAATTTTAAAAAACTAACAGTTGTCAGCCTGTCCCGCTTTAATATCATACGCCGTTATACGTTGT
TTACGCTTTGAGGAATCCCATATGGACGAGTTCGAAATGATTAAACGCAACACCAGCGAAATTATCTCTG
AAGAAGAGCTGCGCGAGGTGCTGAAGAAAGACGAGAAGAGCGCGACTATTGGCTTTGAGCCGTCCGGTAA
AATTCACCTGGGTCACTACCTGCAAATCAAGAAGATGATTGATCTGCAAAACGCTGGTTTTGACATCATT
ATCCTGCTGGCGGACCTGCACGCCTACCTGAATCAAAAGGGCGAGCTGGATGAGATTCGCAAGATCGGCG
ACTACAATAAGAAAGTCTTCGAAGCCATGGGTTTGAAGGCTAAATACGTCTACGGTAGCAATTTTCAGCT
GGATAAGGATTACACGTTGAATGTGTACCGTCTGGCGCTGAAAACCACGCTGAAACGCGCCCGTCGTTCC
ATGGAGCTGATTGCGCGCGAGGATGAGAATCCAAAAGTTGCTGAGGTTATTTACCCTATTATGCAAGTTA
ATCCGTTGCACTACCAGGGTGTTGATGTTGCCGTCGGTGGTATGGAGCAACGCAAAATTCACATGCTGGC
ACGTGAACTGCTGCCGAAAAAGGTTGTCTGTATTCATAATCCGGTCCTGACCGGCCTGGATGGCGAGGGT
AAAATGAGCAGCAGCAAGGGTAACTTTATTGCAGTTGACGATAGCCCGGAAGAAATCCGTGCGAAGATCA
AGAAAGCGTACTGCCCGGCAGGCGTGGTTGAGGGTAACCCGATCATGGAAATCGCCAAGTATTTTCTGGA
ATACCCACTGACGATTAAGCGCCCGGAGAAATTTGGCGGCGACCTGACCGTCAACAGCTACGAGGAGCTG
GAAAGCTTGTTTAAGAACAAAGAACTGCATCCGATGCGCCTGAAAAACGCCGTGGCGGAAGAGCTGATTA
AGATTCTGGAACCAATTCGCAAACGTCTGTAACTGCAGTTTCAAACGCTAAATTGCCTGATGCGCTACGC
TTATCAGGCCTACATGATCTCTGCAATATATTGAGTTTGCGTGCTTTTGTAGGCCGGATAAGGCGTTCAC
GCCGCATCCGGCAAGAAACAGCAAACAATCCAAAACGCCGCGTTCAGCGGCGTTTTTTCTGCTTTTCTTC
GCGAATTAATTCCGCTTCGCAACATGTGAGCACCGGTTTATTGACTACCGGAAGCAGTGTGACCGTGTGC
TTCTCAAATGCCTGAGGCCAGTTTGCTCAGGCTCTCCCCGTGGAGGTAATAATTGACGATATGATCAGTG
CACGGCTAACTAAGCGGCCTGCTGACTTTCTCGCCGATCAAAAGGCATTTTGCTATTAAGGGATTGACGA
GGGCGTATCTGCGCAGTAAGATGCGCCCCGCATTCCGGCGGTAGTTCAGCAGGGCAGAACGGCGGACTCT
AAATCCGCATGGCAGGGGTTCAAATCCCCTCCGCCGGACCAAATTCGAAAAGCCTGCTCAACGAGCAGGC
TTTTTTGCATGCTCGAGCAGCTCAGGGTCGAATTTGCTTTCGAATTTCTGCCATTCATCCGCTTATTATC
ACTTATTCAGGCGTAGCAACCAGGCGTTTAAGGGCACCAATAACTGCCTTAAAAAAATTACGCCCCGCCC
TGCCACTCATCGCAGTACTGTTGTAATTCATTAAGCATTCTGCCGACATGGAAGCCATCACAAACGGCAT
GATGAACCTGAATCGCCAGCGGCATCAGCACCTTGTCGCCTTGCGTATAATATTTGCCCATGGTGAAAAC
GGGGGCGAAGAAGTTGTCCATATTGGCCACGTTTAAATCAAAACTGGTGAAACTCACCCAGGGATTGGCT
GAGACGAAAAACATATTCTCAATAAACCCTTTAGGGAAATAGGCCAGGTTTTCACCGTAACACGCCACAT
CTTGCGAATATATGTGTAGAAACTGCCGGAAATCGTCGTGGTATTCACTCCAGAGCGATGAAAACGTTTC
AGTTTGCTCATGGAAAACGGTGTAACAAGGGTGAACACTATCCCATATCACCAGCTCACCGTCTTTCATT
GCCATACGGAATTCCGGATGAGCATTCATCAGGCGGGCAAGAATGTGAATAAAGGCCGGATAAAACTTGT
GCTTATTTTTCTTTACGGTCTTTAAAAAGGCCGTAATATCCAGCTGAACGGTCTGGTTATAGGTACATTG
AGCAACTGACTGAAATGCCTCAAAATGTTCTTTACGATGCCATTGGGATATATCAACGGTGGTATATCCA
GTGATTTTTTTCTCCATTTTAGCTTCCTTAGCTCCTGAAAATCTCGATAACTCAAAAAATACGCCCGGTA
GTGATCTTATTTCATTATGGTGAAAGTTGGAACCTCTTACGTGCCGATCAACGTCTCATTTTCGCCAAAA
GTTGGCCCAGGGCTTCCCGGTATCAACAGGGACACCAGGATTTATTTATTCTGCGAAGTGATCTTCCGTC
ACAGGTATTTATTCGGCGCAAAGTGCGTCGGGTGATGCTGCCAACTTACTGATTTAGTGTATGATGGTGT
TTTTGAGGTGCTCCAGTGGCTTCTGTTTCTATCAGCTGTCCCTCCTGTTCAGCTACTGACGGGGTGGTGC
GTAACGGCAAAAGCACCGCCGGACATCAGCGCTAGCGGAGTGTATACTGGCTTACTATGTTGGCACTGAT
GAGGGTGTCAGTGAAGTGCTTCATGTGGCAGGAGAAAAAAGGCTGCACCGGTGCGTCAGCAGAATATGTG
ATACAGGATATATTCCGCTTCCTCGCTCACTGACTCGCTACGCTCGGTCGTTCGACTGCGGCGAGCGGAA
ATGGCTTACGAACGGGGCGGAGATTTCCTGGAAGATGCCAGGAAGATACTTAACAGGGAAGTGAGAGGGC
CGCGGCAAAGCCGTTTTTCCATAGGCTCCGCCCCCCTGACAAGCATCACGAAATCTGACGCTCAAATCAG
TGGTGGCGAAACCCGACAGGACTATAAAGATACCAGGCGTTTCCCCCTGGCGGCTCCCTCGTGCGCTCTC
CTGTTCCTGCCTTTCGGTTTACCGGTGTCATTCCGCTGTTATGGCCGCGTTTGTCTCATTCCACGCCTGA
CACTCAGTTCCGGGTAGGCAGTTCGCTCCAAGCTGGACTGTATGCACGAACCCCCCGTTCAGTCCGACCG
CTGCGCCTTATCCGGTAACTATCGTCTTGAGTCCAACCCGGAAAGACATGCAAAAGCACCACTGGCAGCA
GCCACTGGTAATTGATTTAGAGGAGTTAGTCTTGAAGTCATGCGCCGGTTAAGGCTAAACTGAAAGGACA
AGTTTTGGTGACTGCGCTCCTCCAAGCCAGTTACCTCGGTTCAAAGAGTTGGTAGCTCAGAGAACCTTCG
AAAAACCGCCCTGCAAGGCGGTTTTTTCGTTTTCAGAGCAAGAGATTACGCGCAGACCAAAACGATCTCA
AGAAGATCATCTTATTAATCAGATAAAATATTTCTAGATTTCAGTGCAATTTATCTCTTCAAATGTAGCA
CCTGAAGTCAGCCCCATACGATATAAGTTGTAATTCTCATGTTTGACAGCTTATCATCGATAAGCTTGGT
ACCCAATTATGACAACTTGACGGCTACATCATTCACTTTTTCTTCACAACCGGCACGGAACTCGCTCGGG
CTGGCCCCGGTGCATTTTTTAAATACCCGCGAGAAATAGAGTTGATCGTCAAAACCAACATTGCGACCGA
CGGTGGCGATAGGCATCCGGGTGGTGCTCAAAAGCAGCTTCGCCTGGCTGATACGTTGGTCCTCGCGCCA
GCTTAAGACGCTAATCCCTAACTGCTGGCGGAAAAGATGTGACAGACGCGACGGCGACAAGCAAACATGC
TGTGCGACGCTGGCGATATCAAAATTGCTGTCTGCCAGGTGATCGCTGATGTACTGACAAGCCTCGCGTA
CCCGATTATCCATCGGTGGATGGAGCGACTCGTTAATCGCTTCCATGCGCCGCAGTAACAATTGCTCAAG
CAGATTTATCGCCAGCAGCTCCGAATAGCGCCCTTCCCCTTGCCCGGCGTTAATGATTTGCCCAAACAGG
TCGCTGAAATGCGGCTGGTGCGCTTCATCCGGGCGAAAGAACCCCGTATTGGCAAATATTGACGGCCAGT
TAAGCCATTCATGCCAGTAGGCGCGCGGACGAAAGTAAACCCACTGGTGATACCATTCGCGAGCCTCCGG
ATGACGACCGTAGTGATGAATCTCTCCTGGCGGGAACAGCAAAATATCACTCGGTCGGCAAACAAATTCT
CGTCCCTGATTTTTCACCACCCCCTGACCGCGAATGGTGAGATTGAGAATATAACCTTTCATTCCCAGCG
GTCGGTCGATAAAAAAATCGAGATAACCGTTGGCCTCAATCGGCGTTAAACCCGCCACCAGATGGGCATT
AAACGAGTATCCCGGCAGCAGGGGATCATTTTGCGCTTCAGCCATACTTTTCATACTCCCGCCATTCAGA
GAAGAAACCAATTGTCCATATTGCATCAGACATTGCCGTCACTGCGTCTTTTACTGGCTCTTCTCGCTAA
CCAAACCGGTAACCCCGCTTATTAAAAGCATTCTGTAACAAAGCGGGACCAAAGCCATGACAAAAACGCG
TAACAAAAGTGTCTATAATCACGGCAGAAAAGTCCACATTGATTATTTGCACGGCGTCACACTTTGCTAT
GCCATAGCATTTTTATCCATAAGATTAGCGGATCCTACCTGACGCTTTTTATCGCAACTCTCTACTGTTT
CTCCATACCCGTTTTTTTGGGCTAACAGGAGGAATTAGATCTATGGACGAGTTCGAAATGATTAAACGCA
ACACCAGCGAAATTATCTCTGAAGAAGAGCTGCGCGAGGTGCTGAAGAAAGACGAGAAGAGCGCGACTAT
TGGCTTTGAGCCGTCCGGTAAAATTCACCTGGGTCACTACCTGCAAATCAAGAAGATGATTGATCTGCAA
AACGCTGGTTTTGACATCATTATCCTGCTGGCGGACCTGCACGCCTACCTGAATCAAAAGGGCGAGCTGG
ATGAGATTCGCAAGATCGGCGACTACAATAAGAAAGTCTTCGAAGCCATGGGTTTGAAGGCTAAATACGT
CTACGGTAGCAATTTTCAGCTGGATAAGGATTACA
