>Addgene plasmid #31186 | pEVOL-pAzF | addgene partial sequence | sequence record 36535 | pACYC-F 5'-tgaagtcagccccatacgat-3'
AGCTTATCATCGATAAGCTTGGTACCCAATTATGACAACTTGACGGCTACATCATTCACTTTTTCTTCAC
AACCGGCACGGAACTCGCTCGGGCTGGCCCCGGTGCATTTTTTAAATACCCGCGAGAAATAGAGTTGATC
GTCAAAACCAACATTGCGACCGACGGTGGCGATAGGCATCCGGGTGGTGCTCAAAAGCAGCTTCGCCTGG
CTGATACGTTGGTCCTCGCGCCAGCTTAAGACGCTAATCCCTAACTGCTGGCGGAAAAGATGTGACAGAC
GCGACGGCGACAAGCAAACATGCTGTGCGACGCTGGCGATATCAAAATTGCTGTCTGCCAGGTGATCGCT
GATGTACTGACAAGCCTCGCGTACCCGATTATCCATCGGTGGATGGAGCGACTCGTTAATCGCTTCCATG
CGCCGCAGTAACAATTGCTCAAGCAGATTTATCGCCAGCAGCTCCGAATAGCGCCCTTCCCCTTGCCCGG
CGTTAATGATTTGCCCAAACAGGTCGCTGAAATGCGGCTGGTGCGCTTCATCCGGGCGAAAGAACCCCGT
ATTGGCAAATATTGACGGCCAGTTAAGCCATTCATGCCAGTAGGCGCGCGGACGAAAGTAAACCCACTGG
TGATACCATTCGCGAGCCTCCGGATGACGACCGTAGTGATGAATCTCTCCTGGCGGGAACAGCAAAATAT
CACTCGGTCGGCAAACAAATTCTCGTCCCTGATTTTTCACCACCCCCTGACCGCGAATGGTGAGATTGAG
AATATAACCTTTCATTCCCAGCGGTCGGTCGATAAAAAAATCGAGATAACCGTTGGCCTCAATCGGCGTT
AAACCCGCCACCAGATGGGCATTAAACGAGTATCCCGGC
