>Addgene plasmid #31186 | pEVOL-pAzF | addgene partial sequence | sequence record 38011 | rrnB-T1-term-Rev 5'-GAAAGGCCCAGTCTTTCGAC-3'
TTCACTTCTGAGTTCGGCATGGGGTCAGGTGGGACCACCGCGCTACTGCCGCCAGGCAAATTCTGTTTTA
TCAGACCGCTTCTGCGTTCTGATTTAATCTGTATCAGGCTGAAAATCTTCTCTCATCCGCCAAAACAGCC
AAGCTGGAGACCGTTTAAACTCAATGATGATGATGATGATGGTCGACTTACAGACGTTTGCGAATTGGTT
CCAGAATCTTAATCAGCTCTTCCGCCACGGCGTTTTTCAGGCGCATCGGATGCAGTTCTTTGTTCTTAAA
CAAGCTTTCCAGCTCCTCGTAGCTGTTGACGGTCAGGTCGCCGCCAAATTTCTCCGGGCGCTTAATCGTC
AGTGGGTATTCCAGAAAATACTTGGCGATTTCCATGATCGGGTTACCCTCAACCACGCCTGCCGGGCAGT
ACGCTTTCTTGATCTTCGCACGGATTTCTTCCGGGCTATCGTCAACTGCAATAAAGTTACCCTTGCTGCT
GCTCATTTTACCCTCGCCATCCAGGCCGGTCAGGACCGGATTATGAATACAGACAACCTTTTTCGGCAGC
AGTTCACGTGCCAGCATGTGAATTTTGCGTTGCTCCATACCACCGACGGCAACATCAACACCCTGGTAGT
GCAACGGATTAACTTGCATAATAGGGTAAATAACCTCAGCAACTTTTGGATTCTCATCC
