>Addgene plasmid #31186 | pEVOL-pAzF | addgene partial sequence | sequence record 80449 | CAT-F 5'-GTTTGTGATGGCTTCCATGTC-3'
AGGGCGGGGCGTAATTTTTTTAAGGCAGTTATTGGTGCCCTTAAACGCCTGGTTGCTACGCCTGAATAAG
TGATAATAAGCGGATGAATGGCAGAAATTCGAAAGCAAATTCGACCCTGAGCTGCTCGAGCATGCAAAAA
AGCCTGCTCGTTGAGCAGGCTTTTCGAATTTGGTCCGGCGGAGGGGATTTGAACCCCTGCCATGCGGATT
TAGAGTCCGCCGTTCTGCCCTGCTGAACTACCGCCGGAATGCGGGGCGCATCTTACTGCGCAGATACGCC
CTCGTCAATCCCTTAATAGCAAAATGCCTTTTGATCGGCGAGAAAGTCAGCAGGCCGCTTAGTTAGCCGT
GCACTGATCATATCGTCAATTATTACCTCCACGGGGAGAGCCTGAGCAAACTGGCCTCAGGCATTTGAGA
AGCACACGGTCACACTGCTTCCGGTAGTCAATAAACCGGTGCTCACATGTTGCGAAGCGGAATTAATTCG
CGAAGAAAAGCAGAAAAAACGCCGCTGAACGCGGCGTTTTGGATTGTTTGCTGTTTCTTGCCGGATGCGG
CGTGAACGCCTTATCCGGCCTACAAAAGCACGCAAACTCAATATATTGCAGAGATCATGTAGGCCTGATA
AGCGTAGCGCATCAGGCAATTTAGCGTTTGAAACTGCAGTTACAGACGTTTGCGAATTGGTTCCAGAATC
TTAATCAGCTCTTCCGCCACGGCGTTTTTCAGGCGCATCGGATGCAGTTCTTTGTTCTTAAACAAGCTTT
CCAGCTCCTCGTA
