>Addgene plasmid #31186 | pEVOL-pAzF | addgene partial sequence | sequence record 136737 | pBAD-F 5'-ATGCCATAGCATTTTTATCC-3'
ACGCTTTTTATCGCAACTCTCTACTGTTTCTCCATACCCGTTTTTTTGGGCTAACAGGAGGAATTAGATC
TATGGACGAGTTCGAAATGATTAAACGCAACACCAGCGAAATTATCTCTGAAGAAGAGCTGCGCGAGGTG
CTGAAGAAAGACGAGAAGAGCGCGACTATTGGCTTTGAGCCGTCCGGTAAAATTCACCTGGGTCACTACC
TGCAAATCAAGAAGATGATTGATCTGCAAAACGCTGGTTTTGACATCATTATCCTGCTGGCGGACCTGCA
CGCCTACCTGAATCAAAAGGGCGAGCTGGATGAGATTCGCAAGATCGGCGACTACAATAAGAAAGTCTTC
GAAGCCATGGGTTTGAAGGCTAAATACGTCTACGGTAGCAATTTTCAGCTGGATAAGGATTACACGTTGA
ATGTGTACCGTCTGGCGCTGAAAACCACGCTGAAACGCGCCCGTCGTTCCATGGAGCTGATTGCGCGCGA
GGATGAGAATCCAAAAGTTGCTGAGGTTATTTACCCTATTATGCAAGTTAATCCGTTGCACTACCAGGGT
GTTGATGTTGCCGTCGGTGGTATGGAGCAACGCAAAATTCACATGCTGGCACGTGAACTGCTGCCGAAAA
AGGTTGTCTGTATTCATAATCCGGTCCTGACCGGCCTGGATGGCGAGGGTAAAATGAGCAGCAGCAAGGG
TAACTTTATTGCAGTTGACGATAGCCCGGAAGAAATCCGTGCGAAGATCAAGAAAGCGTACTGCCCGGCA
GGCGTGGTTGAGGGTAACCCGATCATGGAAATCGCCAAGTATTTTCTGGAATACCCACTGACGATTAAGC
GCCCGGAGAAATTTGGCGGCGACCTGACCGTCAACAGCTACGAGGAGCTGGAAAGCTTGTTTAAGAACAA
AGAACTGCATCCGATGCGCCTGAAAAACGCCGTGGCGGAAGAGCTGATTAAGATTCTGGAACCAATTCGC
AAACGTC
